Addgene plasmid #52235: pUASp YFP Rac1 CA
Purpose: Drosophila expression of YFP-Rac1 constitutively active mutant
Depositing lab: Matthew Scott. Depositing organization: Stanford University.
Backbone
  Vector backbone: pUASp
  Backbone size w/o insert (bp): 9939
  Vector type: Insect Expression ; Drosophila
Growth in bacteria
  Bacterial resistance: Ampicillin, 100 μg/mL
  Growth temperature: 37°C
  Growth strain: Top10
  Copy number: Unknown
Gene/Insert
  Gene/Insert name: Rac1
  Species: D. melanogaster (fly)
  Mutation: Q61L; CA mutation
  Entrez Gene: Rac1 (a.k.a. Dmel_CG2248, 2248, CED-10, CG2248, D-Rac, D-Rac 1, D-Rac1, DRac, DRac1, DRacA, Dm Rac1, DmRAC, DmRAC1, Dmel\CG2248, Dmrac1, Drac, Drac1, Drac1a, DracA, GTPase Rac1, P40792, RAC1, Rac, Rac GTPase, Rac-1, Rac-GTP, Rac3, RacA, dRac, dRac1, drac1, rac, rac-1, rac1)
  Promoter: GAL4
  Tag / fusion protein: YFP (N terminal on backbone)
  Cloning method: Gateway Cloning
  Sequencing primers: 5′ EGFP-C; 3′ pUASp-3 (5'-AGGTTTAACCAGGGGATGCT-3')
Terms and licenses: Academic/Nonprofit Terms; Industry Terms: Not Available to Industry
Depositor comments: Please note that the ORF contains a SNP at K186S.
How to cite: pUASp YFP Rac1 CA was a gift from Matthew Scott (Addgene plasmid # 52235 ; http://n2t.net/addgene:52235 ; RRID:Addgene_52235)
