[The description below was written by a language model from this plasmid's Addgene catalogue record.]
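Description:
pUASp YFP Rac1 CA is a Drosophila expression plasmid built on the pUASp backbone (about 9.9 kb without the insert). It is propagated in E. coli under ampicillin selection; its copy number is recorded as unknown. pUASp is a GAL4-responsive vector. The record lists the promoter simply as "GAL4", meaning transcription of the insert depends on GAL4 binding to upstream activating sequences. The pUASp design is generally used because it supports expression in the female germline as well as in somatic tissues. No feature table accompanies the entry, so elements such as P-element ends or a fly transformation marker are not documented here.

The payload is the D. melanogaster small GTPase Rac1 carrying the Q61L substitution, which the depositor describes as the constitutively active (CA) mutation. Changes at this position in Rho-family GTPases impair GTP hydrolysis and hold the protein in its active, GTP-bound state. The coding sequence was introduced by Gateway recombination downstream of a YFP encoded by the backbone, so the product is an N-terminally YFP-tagged Rac1 that can be followed by fluorescence. The depositor also notes an additional sequence difference in the ORF, K186S, which users should bear in mind when interpreting results.

With an appropriate GAL4 driver, the construct allows tissue- or stage-specific expression of activated, fluorescently labelled Rac1 in flies. The record states only this expression purpose; typical applications of such a tool would be studying Rac1 signalling and localisation.
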