>Addgene plasmid #52235 | pUASp YFP Rac1 CA | addgene partial sequence | sequence record 81547 | EGFP-C 5'-CATGGTCCTGCTGGAGTTCGTG-3'
TGGACGAGCTGTACAAGTCCGGACTCAGATCTCGAGCTCAAGCTTCGAATTCTGCAGTCGACGGTACCGC
GGGCCCGGGATCATCAACAAGTTTGTACAAAAAAGCAGGCTTAATGCAGGCGATCAAGTGCGTCGTCGTG
GGCGACGGAGCCGTGGGAAAGACCTGCCTGCTGATCAGCTACACGACCAATGCCTTTCCCGGCGAGTACA
TACCCACCGTGTTCGACAACTACTCGGCCAACGTGATGGTGGACGCCAAGCCCATCAACCTGGGCCTGTG
GGATACGGCCGGGCTAGAGGACTACGACCGACTGAGGCCACTGTCTTATCCCCAGACCGATGTCTTCCTC
ATCTGCTTCTCGCTGGTGAATCCGGCATCGTTCGAGAACGTGCGGGCCAAGTGGTATCCGGAGGTGCGCC
ACCACTGCCCCAGCACGCCCATCATCCTGGTGGGCACCAAGCTGGATTTGCGCGACGACAAGAACACAAT
CGAAAAGCTGAGGGACAAGAAACTGGCGCCCATCACCTATCCGCAGGGCCTGGCCATGGCCAAGGAAATC
GGAGCGGTCAAGTATCTGGAGTGCTCGGCCCTGACGCAGAAGGGTCTGAAAACCGTTTTCGACGAGGCCA
TCCGGTCGGTTTTGTGCCCCGTGCTGCAGCCCAAGTCCAGCCGCAAGTGCGCCCTGCTCTAAAACCCAGC
TTTCTTGTACAAAGTGGTTGATGATCCTCTAGAGTCGACCTCGAACGTTAACGTTAACGTAACGTTAACT
CGAGGAGCTTGATAACATTATACCTAAACCCATGGTCAAGAGTAAACATTTCTGCCTTTGAAGTTGAGAA
CACAATTAAGCATCCCCTGGTTAAACCTGACATTCATACTTGTTAATAGCGCCATAAACATAGCACCAAT
TTTCGAAGAAATCAGTTAAAAGCAAT
